>Addgene plasmid #76046 | LIMK1 gRNA (BRDN0001144875) | addgene full sequence | sequence record 185076 | Addgene Assembled Sequence
CCCGGGTGCAAAGATGGATAAAGTTTTAAACAGAGAGGAATCTTTGCAGCTAATGGACCTTCTAGGTCTT
GAAAGGAGTGGGAATTGGCTCCGGTGCCCGTCAGTGGGCAGAGCGCACATCGCCCACAGTCCCCGAGAAG
TTGGGGGGAGGGGTCGGCAATTGATCCGGTGCCTAGAGAAGGTGGCGCGGGGTAAACTGGGAAAGTGATG
TCGTGTACTGGCTCCGCCTTTTTCCCGAGGGTGGGGGAGAACCGTATATAAGTGCAGTAGTCGCCGTGAA
CGTTCTTTTTCGCAACGGGTTTGCCGCCAGAACACAGGTAAGTGCCGTGTGTGGTTCCCGCGGGCCTGGC
CTCTTTACGGGTTATGGCCCTTGCGTGCCTTGAATTACTTCCACCTGGCTGCAGTACGTGATTCTTGATC
CCGAGCTTCGGGTTGGAAGTGGGTGGGAGAGTTCGAGGCCTTGCGCTTAAGGAGCCCCTTCGCCTCGTGC
TTGAGTTGAGGCCTGGCCTGGGCGCTGGGGCCGCCGCGTGCGAATCTGGTGGCACCTTCGCGCCTGTCTC
GCTGCTTTCGATAAGTCTCTAGCCATTTAAAATTTTTGATGACCTGCTGCGACGCTTTTTTTCTGGCAAG
ATAGTCTTGTAAATGCGGGCCAAGATCTGCACACTGGTATTTCGGTTTTTGGGGCCGCGGGCGGCGACGG
GGCCCGTGCGTCCCAGCGCACATGTTCGGCGAGGCGGGGCCTGCGAGCGCGGCCACCGAGAATCGGACGG
GGGTAGTCTCAAGCTGGCCGGCCTGCTCTGGTGCCTGGCCTCGCGCCGCCGTGTATCGCCCCGCCCTGGG
CGGCAAGGCTGGCCCGGTCGGCACCAGTTGCGTGAGCGGAAAGATGGCCGCTTCCCGGCCCTGCTGCAGG
GAGCTCAAAATGGAGGACGCGGCGCTCGGGAGAGCGGGCGGGTGAGTCACCCACACAAAGGAAAAGGGCC
TTTCCGTCCTCAGCCGTCGCTTCATGTGACTCCACGGAGTACCGGGCGCCGTCCAGGCACCTCGATTAGT
TCTCGAGCTTTTGGAGTACGTCGTCTTTAGGTTGGGGGGAGGGGTTTTATGCGATGGAGTTTCCCCACAC
TGAGTGGGTGGAGACTGAAGTTAGGCCAGCTTGGCACTTGATGTAATTCTCCTTGGAATTTGCCCTTTTT
GAGTTTGGATCTTGGTTCATTCTCAAGCCTCAGACAGTGGTTCAAAGTTTTTTTCTTCCATTTCAGGTGT
CGTGACGTACGGCCACCATGACCGAGTACAAGCCCACGGTGCGCCTCGCCACCCGCGACGACGTCCCCAG
GGCCGTACGCACCCTCGCCGCCGCGTTCGCCGACTACCCCGCCACGCGCCACACCGTCGATCCGGACCGC
CACATCGAGCGGGTCACCGAGCTGCAAGAACTCTTCCTCACGCGCGTCGGGCTCGACATCGGCAAGGTGT
GGGTCGCGGACGACGGCGCCGCCGTGGCGGTCTGGACCACGCCGGAGAGCGTCGAAGCGGGGGCGGTGTT
CGCCGAGATCGGCCCGCGCATGGCCGAGTTGAGCGGTTCCCGGCTGGCCGCGCAGCAACAGATGGAAGGC
CTCCTGGCGCCGCACCGGCCCAAGGAGCCCGCGTGGTTCCTGGCCACCGTCGGAGTCTCGCCCGACCACC
AGGGCAAGGGTCTGGGCAGCGCCGTCGTGCTCCCCGGAGTGGAGGCGGCCGAGCGCGCCGGGGTGCCCGC
CTTCCTGGAGACCTCCGCGCCCCGCAACCTCCCCTTCTACGAGCGGCTCGGCTTCACCGTCACCGCCGAC
GTCGAGGTGCCCGAAGGACCGCGCACCTGGTGCATGACCCGCAAGCCCGGTGCCTGAACGCGTTAAGTCG
ACAATCAACCTCTGGATTACAAAATTTGTGAAAGATTGACTGGTATTCTTAACTATGTTGCTCCTTTTAC
GCTATGTGGATACGCTGCTTTAATGCCTTTGTATCATGCTATTGCTTCCCGTATGGCTTTCATTTTCTCC
TCCTTGTATAAATCCTGGTTGCTGTCTCTTTATGAGGAGTTGTGGCCCGTTGTCAGGCAACGTGGCGTGG
TGTGCACTGTGTTTGCTGACGCAACCCCCACTGGTTGGGGCATTGCCACCACCTGTCAGCTCCTTTCCGG
GACTTTCGCTTTCCCCCTCCCTATTGCCACGGCGGAACTCATCGCCGCCTGCCTTGCCCGCTGCTGGACA
GGGGCTCGGCTGTTGGGCACTGACAATTCCGTGGTGTTGTCGGGGAAATCATCGTCCTTTCCTTGGCTGC
TCGCCTGTGTTGCCACCTGGATTCTGCGCGGGACGTCCTTCTGCTACGTCCCTTCGGCCCTCAATCCAGC
GGACCTTCCTTCCCGCGGCCTGCTGCCGGCTCTGCGGCCTCTTCCGCGTCTTCGCCTTCGCCCTCAGACG
AGTCGGATCTCCCTTTGGGCCGCCTCCCCGCGTCGACTTTAAGACCAATGACTTACAAGGCAGCTGTAGA
TCTTAGCCACTTTTTAAAAGAAAAGGGGGGACTGGAAGGGCTAATTCACTCCCAACGAAGACAAGATCTG
CTTTTTGCTTGTACTGGGTCTCTCTGGTTAGACCAGATCTGAGCCTGGGAGCTCTCTGGCTAACTAGGGA
ACCCACTGCTTAAGCCTCAATAAAGCTTGCCTTGAGTGCTTCAAGTAGTGTGTGCCCGTCTGTTGTGTGA
CTCTGGTAACTAGAGATCCCTCAGACCCTTTTAGTCAGTGTGGAAAATCTCTAGCAGTACGTATAGTAGT
TCATGTCATCTTATTATTCAGTATTTATAACTTGCAAAGAAATGAATATCAGAGAGTGAGAGGAACTTGT
TTATTGCAGCTTATAATGGTTACAAATAAAGCAATAGCATCACAAATTTCACAAATAAAGCATTTTTTTC
ACTGCATTCTAGTTGTGGTTTGTCCAAACTCATCAATGTATCTTATCATGTCTGGCTCTAGCTATCCCGC
CCCTAACTCCGCCCATCCCGCCCCTAACTCCGCCCAGTTCCGCCCATTCTCCGCCCCATGGCTGACTAAT
TTTTTTTATTTATGCAGAGGCCGAGGCCGCCTCGGCCTCTGAGCTATTCCAGAAGTAGTGAGGAGGCTTT
TTTGGAGGCCTAGGGACGTACCCAATTCGCCCTATAGTGAGTCGTATTACGCGCGCTCACTGGCCGTCGT
TTTACAACGTCGTGACTGGGAAAACCCTGGCGTTACCCAACTTAATCGCCTTGCAGCACATCCCCCTTTC
GCCAGCTGGCGTAATAGCGAAGAGGCCCGCACCGATCGCCCTTCCCAACAGTTGCGCAGCCTGAATGGCG
AATGGG
[124 nt withheld, positions 3367-3490]
C
[91 nt withheld, positions 3492-3582]
A
[49 nt withheld, positions 3584-3632]
CCTTTGACGTTGGAGTCCACGTTCTTT
[37 nt withheld, positions 3660-3696]
ACCCTATCTCGGTCTATTCTTTTGATTTATAAGGGATTTTGCCGATTTCGGCCTATTGGTTAAAAAATGA
GCTGATTTAACAAAAATTTAACGCGAATTTTAACAAAATATTAACGCTTACAATTTAGGTGGCACTTTTC
GGGGAAATGTGCGCGGAACCCCTATTTGTTTATTTTTCTAAATACATTCAAATATGTATCCGCTCATGAG
ACAATAACCCTGATAAATGCTTCAATAATATTGAAAAAGGAAGAGTATGAGTATTCAACATTTCCGTGTC
GCCCTTATTCCCTTTTTTGCGGCATTTTGCCTTCCTGTTTTTGCTCACCCAGAAACGCTGGTGAAAGTAA
AAGATGCTGAAGATCAGTTGGGTGCACGAGTGGGTTACATCGAACTGGATCTCAACAGCGGTAAGATCCT
TGAGAGTTTTCGCCCCGAAGAACGTTTTCCAATGATGAGCACTTTTAAAGTTCTGCTATGTGGCGCGGTA
TTATCCCGTATTGACGCCGGGCAAGAGCAACTCGGTCGCCGCATACACTATTCTCAGAATGACTTGGTTG
AGTACTCACCAGTCACAGAAAAGCATCTTACGGATGGCATGACAGTAAGAGAATTATGCAGTGCTGCCAT
AACCATGAGTGATAACACTGCGGCCAACTTACTTCTGACAACGATCGGAGGACCGAAGGAGCTAACCGCT
TTTTTGCACAACATGGGGGATCATGTAACTCGCCTTGATCGTTGGGAACCGGAGCTGAATGAAGCCATAC
CAAACGACGAGCGTGACACCACGATGCCTGTAGCAATGGCAACAACGTTGCGCAAACTATTAACTGGCGA
ACTACTTACTCTAGCTTCCCGGCAACAATTAATAGACTGGATGGAGGCGGATAAAGTTGCAGGACCACTT
CTGCGCTCGGCCCTTCCGGCTGGCTGGTTTATTGCTGATAAATCTGGAGCCGGTGAGCGTGGGTCTCGCG
GTATCATTGCAGCACTGGGGCCAGATGGTAAGCCCTCCCGTATCGTAGTTATCTACACGACGGGGAGTCA
GGCAACTATGGATGAACGAAATAGACAGATCGCTGAGATAGGTGCCTCACTGATTAAGCATTGGTAACTG
TCAGACCAAGTTTACTCATATATACTTTAGATTGATTTAAAACTTCATTTTTAATTTAAAAGGATCTAGG
TGAAGATCCTTTTTGATAATCTCATGACCAAAATCCCTTAACGTGAGTTTTCGTTCCACTGAGCGTCAGA
CCCCGTAGAAAAGATCAAAGGATCTTCTTGAGATCCTTTTTTTCTGCGCGTAATCTGCTGCTTGCAAACA
AAAAAACCACCGCTACCAGCGGTGGTTTGTTTGCCGGATCAAGAGCTACCAACTCTTTTTCCGAAGGTAA
CTGGCTTCAGCAGAGCGCAGATACCAAATACTGTTCTTCTAGTGTAGCCGTAGTTAGGCCACCACTTCAA
GAACTCTGTAGCACCGCCTACATACCTCGCTCTGCTAATCCTGTTACCAGTGGCTGCTGCCAGTGGCGAT
AAGTCGTGTCTTACCGGGTTGGACTCAAGACGATAGTTACCGGATAAGGCGCAGCGGTCGGGCTGAACGG
GGGGTTCGTGCACACAGCCCAGCTTGGAGCGAACGACCTACACCGAACTGAGATACCTACAGCGTGAGCT
ATGAGAAAGCGCCACGCTTCCCGAAGGGAGAAAGGCGGACAGGTATCCGGTAAGCGGCAGGGTCGGAACA
GGAGAGCGCACGAGGGAGCTTCCAGGGGGAAACGCCTGGTATCTTTATAGTCCTGTCGGGTTTCGCCACC
TCTGACTTGAGCGTCGATTTTTGTGATGCTCGTCAGGGGGGCGGAGCCTATGGAAAAACGCCAGCAACGC
GGCCTTTTTACGGTTCCTGGCCTTTTGCTGGCCTTTTGCTCACATGTTCTTTCCTGCGTTATCCCCTGAT
TCTGTGGATAACCGTATTACCGCCTTTGAGTGAGCTGATACCGCTCGCCGCAGCCGAACGACCGAGCGCA
GCGAGTCAGTGAGCGAGGAAGCGGAAGAGCGCCCAATACGCAAACCGCCTCTCCCCGCGCGTTGGCCGAT
TCATTAATGCAGCTGGCACGACAGGTTTCCCGACTGGAAAGCGGGCAGTGAGCGCAACGCAATTAATGTG
AGTTAGCTCACTCATTAGGCACCCCAGGCTTTACACTTTATGCTTCCGGCTCGTATGTTGTGTGGAATTG
TGAGCGGATAACAATTTCACACAGGAAACAGCTATGACCATGATTACGCCAAGCGCGCAATTAACCCTCA
CTAAAGGGAACAAAAGCTGGAGCTGCAAGCTTAATGTAGTCTTATGCAATACTCTTGTAGTCTTGCAACA
TGGTAACGATGAGTTAGCAACATGCCTTACAAGGAGAGAAAAAGCACCGTGCATGCCGATTGGTGGAAGT
AAGGTGGTACGATCGTGCCTTATTAGGAAGGCAACAGACGGGTCTGACATGGATTGGACGAACCACTGAA
TTGCCGCATTGCAGAGATATTGTATTTAAGTGCCTAGCTCGATACATAAACGGGTCTCTCTGGTTAGACC
AGATCTGAGCCTGGGAGCTCTCTGGCTAACTAGGGAACCCACTGCTTAAGCCTCAATAAAGCTTGCCTTG
AGTGCTTCAAGTAGTGTGTGCCCGTCTGTTGTGTGACTCTGGTAACTAGAGATCCCTCAGACCCTTTTAG
TCAGTGTGGAAAATCTCTAGCAGTGGCGCCCGAACAGGGACTTGAAAGCGAAAGGGAAACCAGAGGAGCT
CTCTCGACGCAGGACTCGGCTTGCTGAAGCGCGCACGGCAAGAGGCGAGGGGCGGCGACTGGTGAGTACG
CCAAAAATTTTGACTAGCGGAGGCTAGAAGGAGAGAGATGGGTGCGAGAGCGTCAGTATTAAGCGGGGGA
GAATTAGATCGCGATGGGAAAAAATTCGGTTAAGGCCAGGGGGAAAGAAAAAATATAAATTAAAACATAT
AGTATGGGCAAGCAGGGAGCTAGAACGATTCGCAGTTAATCCTGGCCTGTTAGAAACATCAGAAGGCTGT
AGACAAATACTGGGACAGCTACAACCATCCCTTCAGACAGGATCAGAAGAACTTAGATCATTATATAATA
CAGTAGCAACCCTCTATTGTGTGCATCAAAGGATAGAGATAAAAGACACCAAGGAAGCTTTAGACAAGAT
AGAGGAAGAGCAAAACAAAAGTAAGACCACCGCACAGCAAGCGGCCGCTGATCTTCAGACCTGGAGGAGG
AGATATGAGGGACAATTGGAGAAGTGAATTATATAAATATAAAGTAGTAAAAATTGAACCATTAGGAGTA
GCACCCACCAAGGCAAAGAGAAGAGTGGTGCAGAGAGAAAAAAGAGCAGTGGGAATAGGAGCTTTGTTCC
TTGGGTTCTTGGGAGCAGCAGGAAGCACTATGGGCGCAGCGTCAATGACGCTGACGGTACAGGCCAGACA
ATTATTGTCTGGTATAGTGCAGCAGCAGAACAATTTGCTGAGGGCTATTGAGGCGCAACAGCATCTGTTG
CAACTCACAGTCTGGGGCATCAAGCAGCTCCAGGCAAGAATCCTGGCTGTGGAAAGATACCTAAAGGATC
AACAGCTCCTGGGGATTTGGGGTTGCTCTGGAAAACTCATTTGCACCACTGCTGTGCCTTGGAATGCTAG
TTGGAGTAATAAATCTCTGGAACAGATTTGGAATCACACGACCTGGATGGAGTGGGACAGAGAAATTAAC
AATTACACAAGCTTAATACACTCCTTAATTGAAGAATCGCAAAACCAGCAAGAAAAGAATGAACAAGAAT
TATTGGAATTAGATAAATGGGCAAGTTTGTGGAATTGGTTTAACATAACAAATTGGCTGTGGTATATAAA
ATTATTCATAATGATAGTAGGAGGCTTGGTAGGTTTAAGAATAGTTTTTGCTGTACTTTCTATAGTGAAT
AGAGTTAGGCAGGGATATTCACCATTATCGTTTCAGACCCACCTCCCAACCCCGAGGGGACCCAGAGAGG
GCCTATTTCCCATGATTCCTTCATATTTGCATATACGATACAAGGCTGTTAGAGAGATAATTAGAATTAA
TTTGACTGTAAACACAAAGATATTAGTACAAAATACGTGACGTAGAAAGTAATAATTTCTTGGGTAGTTT
GCAGTTTTAAAATTATGTTTTAAAATGGACTATCATATGCTTACCGTAACTTGAAAGTATTTCGATTTCT
TGGCTTTATATATCTTGTGGAAAGGACGAAACACCGCGATAAAGGTCCCACACGTGGTTTTAGAGCTAGA
AATAGCAAGTTAAAATAAGGCTAGTCCGTTATCAACTTGAAAAAGTGGCACCGAGTCGGTGCTTTTTTAA
GCTTGGCGTAACTAGATCTTGAGACAAATGGCAGTATTCATCCACAATTTTAAAAGAAAAGGGGGGATTG
GGGGGTACAGTGCAGGGGAAAGAATAGTAGACATAATAGCAACAGACATACAAACTAAAGAATTACAAAA
ACAAATTACAAAAATTCAAAATTTTCGGGTTTATTACAGGGACAGCAGAGATCCACTTTGGCGCCGGCTC
GAGGGGG
Features (pLannotate 1.2.2; 29 found; start..end, strand, type, name):
     14..80      +  CDS            small t antigen (fragment): SV40 (simian virus 40) small t antigen
    106..317     +  promoter       EF-1α core promoter: core promoter for human elongation factor EF-1α
    318..1256    +  intron         EF-1α intron A: intron upstream of the start codon of human EF-1α
   1278..1877    +  CDS            PuroR (fragment): puromycin N-acetyltransferase; pac from Streptomyces; confers resistance to puromycin
   1893..2481    +  misc_feature   WPRE: woodchuck hepatitis virus posttranscriptional regulatory element
   2532..2551    +  misc_feature   cPPT/CTS (fragment): central polypurine tract and central termination sequence of HIV-1
   2553..2786    +  LTR            3' LTR (ΔU3): self-inactivating 3' long terminal repeat (LTR) from HIV-1
   2864..2985    +  polyA_signal   SV40 poly(A) signal: SV40 polyadenylation signal
   3025..3160    +  rep_origin     SV40 ori: SV40 origin of replication
   3181..3199    -  promoter       T7 promoter: promoter for bacteriophage T7 RNA polymerase
   3207..3362    +  CDS            lacZα (fragment): LacZα fragment of β-galactosidase; lacZ fragment
   3367..3795    +  rep_origin     f1 ori (sequence partly withheld): f1 bacteriophage origin of replication; arrow indicates direction of (+) strand synthesis
   3848..3952    +  promoter       AmpR promoter: bla
   3953..4813    +  CDS            AmpR: β-lactamase; bla; confers resistance to ampicillin, carbenicillin, and related antibiotics
   4984..5572    +  rep_origin     ori: high-copy-number ColE1/pMB1/pBR322/pUC origin of replication
   5755..5847    +  CDS            lacI (fragment): lac repressor; lacI; The lac repressor binds to the lac operator to inhibit transcription in E. coli. This inhibition can be relieved by adding lactose or isopropyl-β-D-thiogalactopyranoside (IPTG).
   5860..5881    +  protein_bind   CAP binding site: CAP binding activates transcription in the presence of cAMP. E. coli catabolite activator protein
   5896..5926    +  promoter       lac promoter: promoter for the E. coli lac operon
   5934..5950    +  protein_bind   lac operator: The lac repressor binds to the lac operator to inhibit transcription in E. coli. This inhibition can be relieved by adding lactose or isopropyl-β-D-thiogalactopyranoside (IPTG). lac repressor encoded by lacI
   5995..6013    +  promoter       T3 promoter: promoter for bacteriophage T3 RNA polymerase
   6041..6267    +  promoter       RSV promoter: Rous sarcoma virus enhancer/promoter
   6268..6448    +  LTR            5' LTR (truncated): truncated 5' long terminal repeat (LTR) from HIV-1
   6495..6620    +  misc_feature   HIV-1 Ψ: packaging signal of human immunodeficiency virus type 1
   6604..6967    +  CDS            HIV-1 gag (fragment): gag protein from human immunodeficiency virus 1; gag
   7113..7346    +  misc_feature   RRE: The Rev response element (RRE) of HIV-1 allows for Rev-dependent mRNA export from the nucleus to the cytoplasm.
   7723..7749    +  CDS            Rev (fragment): human immunodeficiency virus 1 (HIV-1) Rev protein; rev; enhances nuclear export of unspliced and incompletely spliced viral mRNAs
   7753..7993    +  promoter       U6 promoter: RNA polymerase III promoter for human U6 snRNA
   8023..8098    +  misc_RNA       gRNA scaffold: guide RNA scaffold for the Streptococcus pyogenes CRISPR/Cas9 system
   8154..8271    +  misc_feature   cPPT/CTS: central polypurine tract and central termination sequence of HIV-1
