[The description below was written by a language model from this plasmid's Addgene catalogue record and pLannotate feature annotations shown in this document.]
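Description:
LIMK1 gRNA (BRDN0001144875) is a third-generation lentiviral CRISPR guide plasmid built on the lentiGuide-Puro backbone, carrying a single guide RNA directed against human LIMK1 (LIM kinase 1). The guide was designed against two LIMK1 reference transcripts and belongs to a human kinome gRNA collection. In bacteria the 8.3 kb plasmid is maintained by a high-copy ColE1/pUC-type origin and selected with ampicillin through the β-lactamase gene. An f1 origin, an SV40 origin and remnants of a lac/T7/T3 cloning region are also annotated in the backbone.

The lentiviral transfer cassette begins with an RSV promoter fused to a truncated HIV-1 5' LTR, which makes genomic RNA production in packaging cells Tat-independent. It is followed by the Ψ packaging signal with a partial gag sequence and the Rev response element for Rev-dependent nuclear export. Downstream, the human U6 RNA polymerase III promoter drives the LIMK1 spacer joined to the Streptococcus pyogenes Cas9 guide scaffold, and a cPPT/CTS element follows. A second unit uses the EF-1α core promoter with its intron A to express puromycin N-acetyltransferase for selection of transduced mammalian cells, followed by WPRE to enhance transcript expression. The cassette ends in a self-inactivating ΔU3 3' LTR, with an SV40 polyadenylation signal beyond it.

The plasmid does not encode Cas9, so it is meant to be used with a separate Cas9 lentivector or in cells that already express Cas9. Its typical use is producing lentivirus for stable guide delivery and Cas9-mediated disruption of LIMK1 in human cells.
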