Addgene plasmid #76046: LIMK1 gRNA (BRDN0001144875)
Purpose: 3rd generation lentiviral gRNA plasmid targeting human LIMK1
Depositing lab: John Doench & David Root. Depositing organization: Broad Institute. Publication: Optimized sgRNA design to maximize activity and minimize off-target effects of CRISPR-Cas9. Doench JG, Fusi N, Sullender M, Hegde M, Vaimberg EW, Donovan KF, Smith I, Tothova Z, Wilen C, Orchard R, Virgin HW, Listgarten J, Root DE. Nat Biotechnol. 2016 Jan 18. doi: 10.1038/nbt.3437. PubMed 26780180.
Backbone
  Vector backbone: lentiGuide-Puro
  Backbone manufacturer: Zhang Lab (Addgene plasmid # 52963)
  Vector type: Mammalian Expression, Lentiviral, CRISPR
  Selectable markers: Puromycin
Growth in bacteria
  Bacterial resistance: Ampicillin, 100 μg/mL
  Growth temperature: 37°C
  Growth strain: DH5alpha
  Copy number: High Copy
Gene/Insert
  Gene/Insert name: LIMK1 (alt names: LIMK1; NM_001204426.1)
  gRNA/shRNA sequence: CGATAAAGGTCCCACACGTG
  Species: H. sapiens (human)
  Entrez Gene: LIMK1 (a.k.a. LIMK, LIMK-1)
  Promoter: hU6
  Cloning method: Unknown
  Sequencing primers: 5′ U6-F; 3′ pS2-R
Terms and licenses: Academic/Nonprofit Terms; Industry Terms: Not Available to Industry
Depositor comments: The gRNA was designed to target the following Genbank reference sequence(s): NM_001204426.1,NM_002314.3. Note that this plasmid does NOT contain Cas9. It should be used in conjunction with lentiCas9-Blast (Addgene #52962) or otherwise with cell lines already expressing Cas9. Browse the full kinome gRNA library at http://www.addgene.org/pooled-library/broadgpp-human-kinome/ or visit http://www.broadinstitute.org/rnai/public/ for detailed protocols and information.
How to cite: LIMK1 gRNA (BRDN0001144875) was a gift from John Doench & David Root (Addgene plasmid # 76046 ; http://n2t.net/addgene:76046 ; RRID:Addgene_76046)
