>Addgene plasmid #76046 | LIMK1 gRNA (BRDN0001144875) | depositor partial sequence | sequence record 143506 | Target Sequence
CGATAAAGGTCCCACACGTG
