>Addgene plasmid #76046 | LIMK1 gRNA (BRDN0001144875) | addgene partial sequence | sequence record 185075 | hU6-F
TAGAAAGTAATAATTTCTTGGGTAGTTTGCAGTTTTAAAATTATGTTTTAAAATGGACTATCATATGCTT
ACCGTAACTTGAAAGTATTTCGATTTCTTGGCTTTATATATCTTGTGGAAAGGACGAAACACCGCGATAA
AGGTCCCACACGTGGTTTTAGAGCTAGAAATAGCAAGTTAAAATAAGGCTAGTCCGTTATCAACTTGAAA
AAGTGGCACCGAGTCGGTGCTTTTTTAAGCTTGGCGTAACTAGATCTTGAGACAAATGGCAGTATTCATC
CACAATTTTAAAAGAAAAGGGGGGATTGGGGGGTACAGTGCAGGGGAAAGAATAGTAGACATAATAGCAA
CAGACATACAAACTAAAGAATTACAAAAACAAATTACAAAAATTCAAAATTTTCGGGTTTATTACAGGGA
CAGCAGAGATCCACTTTGGCGCCGGCTCGAGGGGGCCCGGGTGCAAAGATGGATAAAGTTTTAAACAGAG
AGGAATCTTTGCAGCTAATGGACCTTCTAGGTCTTGAAAGGAGTGGGAATTGGCTCCGGTGCCCGTCAGT
GGGCAGAGCG
